Addgene plasmid #19802: pEGFP-U6-shR-E1-2
Depositing lab: Zuoshang Xu. Depositing organization: University of Massachusetts, Worcester. Publication: A construct with fluorescent indicators for conditional expression of miRNA. Qiu L, Wang H, Xia X, Zhou H, Xu Z. BMC Biotechnol. 2008 Oct 7;8:77. doi: 10.1186/1472-6750-8-77. PubMed 18840295.
Backbone
  Vector backbone: pEGFP-U6
  Backbone size w/o insert (bp): 5000
  Vector type: Mammalian Expression, RNAi
Growth in bacteria
  Bacterial resistance: Kanamycin, 50 μg/mL
  Growth temperature: 37°C
  Growth strain: DH5alpha
  Copy number: High Copy
Gene/Insert
  Gene/Insert name: shRNA
  Insert size (bp): 50
  Cloning method: Restriction Enzyme; 5′ cloning site PmeI (not destroyed); 3′ cloning site EcoRI (not destroyed)
  Sequencing primers: 5′ ATATCCCTTGGAGAAAAGCCTT
Terms and licenses: Academic/Nonprofit Terms; Industry Terms: Not Available to Industry
Depositor comments: Target sequence for shR-E1-2 - 5'- GCAAGAACTAGCTTTGACGAGAT
How to cite: pEGFP-U6-shR-E1-2 was a gift from Zuoshang Xu (Addgene plasmid # 19802 ; http://n2t.net/addgene:19802 ; RRID:Addgene_19802)
