[The description below was written by a language model from this plasmid's Addgene catalogue record.]
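Description:
pEGFP-U6-shR-E1-2 is a mammalian expression and RNAi plasmid built on the pEGFP-U6 backbone (about 5 kb without insert). It is maintained in E. coli as a high-copy plasmid under kanamycin selection. The record gives no feature table, so the origin of replication, any mammalian selection marker and the promoter driving the fluorescent reporter are not documented. The backbone name suggests that it combines an EGFP reporter with a U6 cassette. U6 is an RNA polymerase III promoter commonly used to transcribe short hairpin RNAs with defined ends.

The payload is a short hairpin RNA insert of roughly 50 bp, cloned by restriction digestion between PmeI (5′) and EcoRI (3′), with both sites preserved. The depositor supplies a target sequence for the hairpin, designated shR-E1-2, but the record does not name the gene or the species being targeted. "E1-2" therefore cannot be interpreted further from these fields. In a construct of this type, the transcribed hairpin is processed by the cellular RNAi machinery into a small interfering RNA that knocks down the matching transcript. A co-resident EGFP marker would let transfected cells be identified by fluorescence.

The associated publication concerns a construct with fluorescent indicators for conditional expression of miRNA. This plasmid was therefore probably one of the silencing constructs made for that work, though its exact role there is not stated. Its supported use is transient transfection of mammalian cells for shRNA-mediated gene silencing.
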