>Addgene plasmid #19802 | pEGFP-U6-shR-E1-2 | addgene partial sequence | sequence record 25555 | EGFP-N 5'-CGTCGCCGTCCAGCTCGACCAG-3'
CCCCGGGGANGCTCTCGCCCTTGCTCACCATGGTGGCGACCGGTGGATCCCGGAGCTTGAGCTCGAGATC
TGAGTCCGGTAGCGCTAGCGGATCTGACGGTTCACTAAACCAGCTCTGCTTATATAGACCTCCCACCGTA
CACGCCTACCGCCCATTTGCGTCAATGGGGCGGAGTTGTTACGACATTTTGGAAAGTCCCGTTGATTTTG
GTGCCAAAACAAACTCCCATTGACGTCAATGGGGTGGAGACTTGGAAATCCCCGTGAGTCAAACCGCTAT
CCACGCCCATTGATGTACTGCCAAAACCGCATCACCATGGTAATAGCGATGACTAATACGTAGATGTACT
GCCAAGTAGGAAAGTCCCATAAGGTCATGTACTGGGCATAATGCCAGGCGGGCCATTTACCGTCATTGAC
GTCAATAGGGGGCGTACTTGGCATATGATACACTTGATGTACTGCCAAGTGGGCAGTTTACCGTAAATAC
TCCACCCATTGACGTCAATGGAAAGTCCCTATTGGCGTTACTATGGGAACATACGTCATTATTGACGTCA
ATGGGCGGGGGTCGTTGGGCGGTCAGCCAGGCGGGCCATTTACCGTAAGTTATGTAACGCGGAACTCCAT
ATATGGTANNNNACNANGGCCCCCCGTANTTGATTACTATAAATANCTAATGCTGCGTATACGTNTCCNC
ACCGGGANNGGGGGNAANNCGCAGAAAAANTGTGTGACCAAAGGCCACAAANGCCAGNANCCNAAAANGG
CCCGTTGCTGGNNTTTTCNNAGGTCCNCCCCCTGANAANN
