>Addgene plasmid #19802 | pEGFP-U6-shR-E1-2 | addgene partial sequence | sequence record 25556 | mU6-F 5'-ATATCCCTTGGAGAAAAGCCTT-3'
AGGGGANGCTTGNGAATTTCAGAGAATCTCGTCAAAGCTAGTTCTTGCTTTTTTAATTCTTTGTTAGGCC
TGGTACCTCTAGAGATATCCTGCAGTGGCCAATGCATTGGTTCGCGGCCGCCACCGCGGTGGAGCTCCAG
CTTTTGTTCCCTTTAGTGAGGGTTAATTGCGCGCTTGGCGTAATCATGGTCATAGCTGTTTCCTGTGTGA
AATTGTTATCCGCTCGGGCCCTGCCATAGCCTCAGGTTACTCATATATACTTTAGATTGATTTAAAACTT
CATTTTTAATTTAAAAGGATCTAGGTGAAGATCCTTTTTGATAATCTCATGACCAAAATCCCTTAACGTG
AGTTTTCGTTCCACTGAGCGTCAGACCCCGTAGAAAAGATCAAAGGATCTTCTTGAGATCCTTTTTTTCT
GCGCGTAATCTGCTGCTTGCAAACAAAAAAACCACCGCTACCAGCGGTGGTTTGTTTGCCGGATCAAGAG
CTACCAACTCTTTTTCCGAAGGTAACTGGCTTCAGCAGAGCGCAGATACCAAATACTGTTCTTCTAGTGT
AGCCGTAGTTAGGCCACCACTTCAAGAACTCTGTAGCACCGCCTACATACCTCGCTCTGCTAATCCTGTT
ACCAGTGGCTGCTGCCAGTGGCGATAAGTCGTGTCTTACCGGGTTGGACTCAAGACGATAGTTACCGGAT
AAGGCGCAGCGGTCGGGCTGAACGGGGGGTTCGTGCACACAGCCCAGCTTGGAGCGAACGACCTACACCG
AACTGAGATACCTACAGCGTGAGCTATGAGAAAAGCGCCACGCTTCCCGAAGGGAGAAAGGCGGACAGGT
ATCCGGTAAGCGGCAGGGTCGGAACAGGAGAGCGCACGANGGANCCTTCCAGGGGGAANACGCCTGGGNA
TCTTTATAGTCCTGTCGGGTTTCGCCACCTCTGACTGANCNCCCATTTTTGTGATGCNCGTCAGGGGGGC
GGAGCCTATGGAAAAANGCCAGCAACCCGGCCTTTTTACGGTTCCNGGCCTTTGGCTGGNCCTTTGGCCC
NANGTTCNTTTCCNGNGTA
